>Addgene plasmid #184398 | AAVS1-TetOn-3XFLAG-renilla-beta-globin-PTC39-AAVS1 | addgene full sequence | sequence record 362369 | Addgene NGS Result
AGCGCCCAATACGCAAACCGCCTCTCCCCGCGCGTTGGCCGATTCATTAATGCAGCTGGCACGACAGGTT
TCCCGACTGGAAAGCGGGCAGTGAGCGCAACGCAATTAATGTGAGTTAGCTCACTCATTAGGCACCCCAG
GCTTTACACTTTATGCTTCCGGCTCGTATGTTGTGTGGAATTGTGAGCGGATAACAATTTCACACAGGAA
ACAGCTATGACCATGATTACGCCAAGCTCAGAATTAACCCTCACTAAAGGGACTAGTCCTGCAGGTTTAA
ACGAATTCGCCCTTTGCTTTCTCTGACCAGCATTCTCTCCCCTGGGCCTGTGCCGCTTTCTGTCTGCAGC
TTGTGGCCTGGGTCACCTCTACGGCTGGCCCAGATCCTTCCCTGCCGCCTCCTTCAGGTTCCGTCTTCCT
CCACTCCCTCTTCCCCTTGCTCTCTGCTGTGTTGCTGCCCAAGGATGCTCTTTCCGGAGCACTTCCTTCT
CGGCGCTGCACCACGTGATGTCCTCTGAGCGGATCCTCCCCGTGTCTGGGTCCTCTCCGGGCATCTCTCC
TCCCTCACCCAACCCCATGCCGTCTTCACTCGCTGGGTTCCCTTTTCCTTCTCCTTCTGGGGCCTGTGCC
ATCTCTCGTTTCTTAGGATGGCCTTCTCCGACGGATGTCTCCCTTGCGTCCCGCCTCCCCTTCTTGTAGG
CCTGCATCATCACCGTTTTTCTGGACAACCCCAAAGTACCCCGTCTCCCTGGCTTTAGCCACCTCTCCAT
CCTCTTGCTTTCTTTGCCTGGACACCCCGTTCTCCTGTGGATTCGGGTCACCTCTCACTCCTTTCATTTG
GGCAGCTCCCCTACCCCCCTTACCTCTCTAGTCTGTGCTAGCTCTTCCAGCCCCCTGTCATGGCATCTTC
CAGGGGTCCGAGAGCTCAGCTAGTCTTCTTCCTCCAACCCGGGCCCCTATGTCCACTTCAGGACAGCATG
TTTGCTGCCTCCAGGGATCCTGTGTCCCCGAGCTGGGACCACCTTATATTCCCAGGGCCGGTTAATGTGG
CTCTGGTTCTGGGTACTTTTATCTGTCCCCTCCACCCCACAGTGGGGCAAGCTGAGTCAGTGAGCGAGGA
AGCTCGGGGCAGTGAAAAAAATGCTTTATTTGTGAAATTTGTGATGCTATTGCTTTATTTGTAACCATTA
TAAGCTGCAATAAACAAGTTAACAACAACAATTGCATTCATTTTATGTTTCAGGTTCAGGGGGAGGTGTG
GGAGGTTTTTTAAAGCAAGTAAAACCTCTACAAATGTGGTATGGCTGATTATGATCCTCTGGAGATTTAC
CCGGGGAGCATGTCAAGGTCAAAATCGTCAAGAGCGTCAGCAGGCAGCATATCAAGGTCAAAGTCGTCAA
GGGCATCGGCTGGGAGCATGTCTAAGTCAAAATCGTCAAGGGCGTCGGTCGGCCCGCCGCTTTCGCACTT
TAGCTGTTTCTCCAGGCCACATATGATTAGTTCCAGGCCGAAAAGGAAGGCAGGTTCGGCTCCCTGCCGG
TCGAACAGCTCAATTGCTTGTTTCAGAAGTGGGGGCATAGAATCGGTGGTAGGTGTCTCTCTTTCCTCTT
TTGCTACTTGATGCTCCTGTTCCTCCAATACGCAGCCCAGTGTAAAGTGGCCCACGGCGGACAGAGCGTA
CAGTGCGTTCTCCAGGGAGAAGCCTTGCTGACACAGGAACGCGAGCTGATTTTCCAGGGTTTCGTACTGT
TTCTCTGTTGGGCGGGTGCCGAGATGCACTTTAGCCCCGTCGCGATGTGAGAGGAGAGCACAGCGGTATG
ACTTGGCGTTGTTCCGCAGAAAGTCTTGCCATGACTCGCCTTCCAGGGGGCAGGAGTGGGTATGATGCCT
GTCCAGCATCTCGATTGGCAGGGCATCGAGCAGGGCCCGCTTGTTCTTCACGTGCCAGTACAGGGTAGGC
TGCTCAACTCCCAGCTTTTGAGCGAGTTTCCTTGTCGTCAGGCCTTCGATACCGACTCCATTGAGTAATT
CCAGAGCAGAGTTTATGACTTTGCTCTTGTCCAGTCTAGACATGGTAATTCGATGATCCCCCTGGGGAGA
GAGGTCGGTGATTCGGTCAACGAGGGAGCCGACTGCCGACGTGCGCTCCGGAGGCTTGCAGAATGCGGAA
CACCGCGCGGGCAGGAACAGGGCCCACACTACCGCCCCACACCCCGCCTCCCGCACCGCCCCTTCCCGGC
CGCTGCTCTCGGCGCGCCCTGCTGAGCAGCCGCTATTGGCCACAGCCCATCGCGGTCGGCGCGCTGCCAT
TGCTCCCTGGCGCTGTCCGTCTGCGAGGGTACTAGTGAGACGTGCGGCTTCCGTTTGTCACGTCCGGCAC
GCCGCGAACCGCAAGGAACCTTCCCGACTTAGGGGCGGAGCAGGAAGCGTCGCCGGGGGGCCCACAAGGG
TAGCGGCGAAGATCCGGGTGACGCTGCGAACGGACGTGAAGAATGTGCGAGACCCAGGGTCGGCGCCGCT
GCGTTTCCCGGAACCACGCCCAGAGCAGCCGCGTCCCTGCGCAAACCCAGGGCTGCCTTGGAAAAGGCGC
AACCCCAACCCCGTGGAATTATCACCTCGAGAATAAAATATCTTTATTTTCATTACATCTGTGTGTTGGT
TTTTTGTGTGAATCGATAGTACTAACATACGCTCTCCATCAAAACAAAACGAAACAAAACAAACTAGCAA
AATAGGCTGTCCCCAGTGCAAGTGCAGGTGCCAGAACATTTCTCTCTCGAGTTTACTCCCTATCAGTGAT
AGAGAACGTATGAAGAGTTTACTCCCTATCAGTGATAGAGAACGTATGCAGACTTTACTCCCTATCAGTG
ATAGAGAACGTATAAGGAGTTTACTCCCTATCAGTGATAGAGAACGTATGACCAGTTTACTCCCTATCAG
TGATAGAGAACGTATCTACAGTTTACTCCCTATCAGTGATAGAGAACGTATATCCAGTTTACTCCCTATC
AGTGATAGAGAACGTATAAGCTTTGCTTATGTAAACCAGGGCGCCTATAAAAGAGTGCTGATTTTTTGAG
TAAACTTCAATTCCACAACACTTTTGTCTTATACCAACTTTCCGTACCACTTCCTACCCTCGTAAAGAAT
TCGCGGCCGCAACCGTCAGAATTAACCATGGACTACAAAGACCATGACGGTGATTATAAAGATCATGACA
TCGATTACAAGGATGACGATGACAAGCTTGCGGCCGCGAATTCAACTTCGAAAGTTTATGATCCAGAACA
AAGGAAACGGATGATAACTGGTCCGCAGTGGTGGGCCAGATGTAAACAAATGAATGTTCTTGATTCATTT
ATTAATTATTATGATTCAGAAAAACATGCAGAAAATGCTGTTATTTTTTTACATGGTAACGCGGCCTCTT
CTTATTTATGGCGACATGTTGTGCCACATATTGAGCCAGTAGCGCGGTGTATTATACCAGACCTTATTGG
TATGGGCAAATCAGGCAAATCTGGTAATGGTTCTTATAGGTTACTTGATCATTACAAATATCTTACTGCA
TGGTTTGAACTTCTTAATTTACCAAAGAAGATCATTTTTGTCGGCCATGATTGGGGTGCTTGTTTGGCAT
TTCATTATAGCTATGAGCATCAAGATAAGATCAAAGCAATAGTTCACGCTGAAAGTGTAGTAGATGTGAT
TGAATCATGGGATGAATGGCCTGATATTGAAGAAGATATTGCGTTGATCAAATCTGAAGAAGGAGAAAAA
ATGGTTTTGGAGAATAACTTCTTCGTGGAAACCATGTTGCCATCAAAAATCATGAGAAAGTTAGAACCAG
AAGAATTTGCAGCATATCTTGAACCATTCAAAGAGAAAGGTGAAGTTCGTCGTCCAACATTATCATGGCC
TCGTGAAATCCCGTTAGTAAAAGGTGGTAAACCTGACGTTGTACAAATTGTTAGGAATTATAATGCTTAT
CTACGTGCAAGTGATGATTTACCAAAAATGTTTATTGAATCGGACCCAGGATTCTTTTCCAATGCTATTG
TTGAAGGTGCCAAGAAGTTTCCTAATACTGAATTTGTCAAAGTAAAAGGTCTTCATTTTTCGCAAGAAGA
TGCACCTGATGAAATGGGAAAATATATCAAATCGTTCGTTGAGCGAGTTCTCAAAAATGAACAAGCGAAT
TCATCGATAGATCTGATATCAACAAGTTTGTACAAAAAAGCAGGCTCCGCGGCCGCCCCCTTCACCGTGC
ATCTGACTCCTGAGGAGAAGTCTGCCGTTACTGCCCTGTGGGGCAAGGTGAACGTGGATGAAGTTGGTGG
TGAGGCCCTGGGCAGGTTGGTATCAAGGTTACAAGACAGGTTTAAGGAGACCAATAGAAACTGGGCATGT
GGAGACAGAGAAGACTCTTGGGTTTCTGATAGGCACTGACTCTCTCTGCCTATTGGTCTATTTTCCCACC
CTTAGGCTGCTGGTGGTCTACCCTTGGACCTAGAGGTTCTTTGAGTCCTTTGGGGATCTGTCCACTCCTG
ATGCTGTTATGGGCAACCCTAAGGTGAAGGCTCATGGCAAGAAAGTGCTCGGTGCCTTTAGTGATGGCCT
GGCTCACCTGGACAACCTCAAGGGCACCTTTGCCACACTGAGTGAGCTGCACTGTGACAAGCTGCACGTG
GATCCTGAGAACTTCAGGGTGAGTCTGATGGGCACCTCCTGGGTTTCCTTCCCCTGGCTATTCTGCTCAA
CCTTCCTATCAGAAAAAAAGGGGAAGCGATTCTAGGGAGCAGTCTCCATGACTGTGTGTGGAGTGTTGAC
AAGAGTTCGGATATTTTATTCTCTACTCAGAATTGCTGCTCCCCCTCACTCTGTTCTGTGTTGTCATTTC
CTCTTTCTTTGGTAAGCTTTTAATTTCCAGTTGCATTTTACTAAATTAATTAAGCTGGTTATTTACTTCC
CATCCTGATATCAGCTTCCCCTCCTCCTTTCCTCCCAGTCCTTCTCTCTCTCCTCTCTCTTTCTCTAATC
CTTTCCTTTCCCTCAGTTCATTTCTTCTTCTTTGATCTACGTTTGTTTGTCTTTTTAAATATTGCCTTGT
AACTTGCTCAGAGGACAAGGAAGATATGTCCCTGTTTCTTCTCATAGCTCTCAAGAATAGTAGCATAATT
GGCTTTTATGCCAGGGTGACAGGGGAAGAATATATTTTACATATAAATTCTGTTTGACATAGGATTCTTA
TAATAATTTGTCAGTAGTTTAAGGTTGCAAACAAATGTCTTTGTAAATAAGCCTGCAGTATCTGGTATTT
TTGCTCTACAGTTATGTTGATGGTTCTTCCATATTCCCACAGCTCCTGGGCAATATGATCGTGATTGTGC
TGGGCCACCACCTGGGCAAGGATTTCACCCCCGCTGCACAGGCTGCCTTCCAGAAGGTGGTGGCTGGAGT
GGCCACTGCCCTGGCCCACAAGTATCACTAAAAGGGTGGGCGCGCCGACCCAGCTTTCTTGTTCTGCAGC
ATATGTCTAGAGGATCATAATCAGCCATACCACATTTGTAGAGGTTTTACTTGCTTTAAAAAACCTCCCA
CACCTCCCCCTGAACCTGAAACATAAAATGAATGCAATTGTTGTTGTTAACTTGTTTATTGCAGCTTATA
ATGGTTACAAATAAAGCAATAGCATCACAAATTTCACAAATAAAGCATTTTTTTCACTGCCGACGTCAGG
TGGCACTTTTCGGGGTTGGGGTTGCGCCTTTTCCAAGGCAGCCCTGGGTTTGCGCAGGGACGCGGCTGCT
CTGGGCGTGGTTCCGGGAAACGCAGCGGCGCCGACCCTGGGTCTCGCACATTCTTCACGTCCGTTCGCAG
CGTCACCCGGATCTTCGCCGCTACCCTTGTGGGCCCCCCGGCGACGCTTCCTGCTCCGCCCCTAAGTCGG
GAAGGTTCCTTGCGGTTCGCGGCGTGCCGGACGTGACAAACGGAAGCCGCACGTCTCACTAGTACCCTCG
CAGACGGACAGCGCCAGGGAGCAATGGCAGCGCGCCGACCGCGATGGGCTGTGGCCAATAGCGGCTGCTC
AGCAGGGCGCGCCGAGAGCAGCGGCCGGGAAGGGGCGGTGCGGGAGGCGGGGTGTGGGGCGGTAGTGTGG
GCCCTGTTCCTGCCCGCGCGGTGTTCCGCATTCTGCAAGCCTCCGGAGCGCACGTCGGCAGTCGGCTCCC
TCGTTGACCGAATCACCGACCTCTCTCCCCAGGGGGATCCACCGGAGCTTACCATGACCGAGTACAAGCC
CACGGTGCGCCTCGCCACCCGCGACGACGTCCCCAGGGCCGTACGCACCCTCGCCGCCGCGTTCGCCGAC
TACCCCGCCACGCGCCACACCGTCGATCCGGACCGCCACATCGAGCGGGTCACCGAGCTGCAAGAACTCT
TCCTCACGCGCGTCGGGCTCGACATCGGCAAGGTGTGGGTCGCGGACGACGGCGCCGCGGTGGCGGTCTG
GACCACGCCGGAGAGCGTCGAAGCGGGGGCGGTGTTCGCCGAGATCGGCCCGCGCATGGCCGAGTTGAGC
GGTTCCCGGCTGGCCGCGCAGCAACAGATGGAAGGCCTCCTGGCGCCGCACCGGCCCAAGGAGCCCGCGT
GGTTCCTGGCCACCGTCGGCGTCTCGCCCGACCACCAGGGCAAGGGTCTGGGCAGCGCCGTCGTGCTCCC
CGGAGTGGAGGCGGCCGAGCGCGCCGGGGTGCCCGCCTTCCTGGAGACCTCCGCGCCCCGCAACCTCCCC
TTCTACGAGCGGCTCGGCTTCACCGTCACCGCCGACGTCGAGGTGCCCGAAGGACCGCGCACCTGGTGCA
TGACCCGCAAGCCCGGTGCCTGAGGTACCCTGTGCCTTCTAGTTGCCAGCCATCTGTTGTTTGCCCCTCC
CCCGTGCCTTCCTTGACCCTGGAAGGTGCCACTCCCACTGTCCTTTCCTAATAAAATGAGGAAATTGCAT
CGCATTGTCTGAGTAGGTGTCATTCTATTCTGGGGGGTGGGGTGGGGCAGGACAGCAAGGGGGAGGATTG
GGAAGACAATAGCAGGCATGCTGGGGATGCGGTGGGCTCTATGGGGTACCAAGCTTTACTAGGGACAGGA
TTGGTGACAGAAAAGCCCCATCCTTAGGCCTCCTCCTTCCTAGTCTCCTGATATTGGGTCTAACCCCCAC
CTCCTGTTAGGCAGATTCCTTATCTGGTGACACACCCCCATTTCCTGGAGCCATCTCTCTCCTTGCCAGA
ACCTCTAAGGTTTGCTTACGATGGAGCCAGAGAGGATCCTGGGAGGGAGAGCTTGGCAGGGGGTGGGAGG
GAAGGGGGGGATGCGTGACCTGCCCGGTTCTCAGTGGCCACCCTGCGCTACCCTCTCCCAGAACCTGAGC
TGCTCTGACGCGGCTGTCTGGTGCGTTTCACTGATCCTGGTGCTGCAGCTTCCTTACACTTCCCAAGAGG
AGAAGCAGTTTGGAAAAACAAAATCAGAATAAGTTGGTCCTGAGTTCTAACTTTGGCTCTTCACCTTTCT
AGTCCCCAATTTATATTGTTCCTCCGTGCGTCAGTTTTACCTGTGAGATAAGGCCAGTAGCCAGCCCCGT
CCTGGCAGGGCTGTGGTGAGGAGGGGGGTGTCCGTGTGGAAAACTCCCTTTGTGAGAATGGTGCGTCCTA
GGTGTTCACCAGGTCGTGGCCGCCTCTACTCCCTTTCTCTTTCTCCATCCTTCTTTCCTTAAAGAGTCCC
CAGTGCTATCTGGGACATATTCCTCCGCCCAGAGCAGGGTCCCGCTTCCCTAAGGCCCTGCTCTGGGCTT
CTGGGTTTGAGTCCTTGGCAAGCCCAGGAGAGGCGCTCAGGCTTCCCTGTCCCCCTTCCTCGTCCACCAT
CTCATGCCCCTGGCTCTCCTGCCCCTTCCCTACAGGGGTTCCTGGCTCTGCTCTAAGGGCGAATTCGCGG
CCGCTAAATTCAATTCGCCCTATAGTGAGTCGTATTACAATTCACTGGCCGTCGTTTTACAACGTCGTGA
CTGGGAAAACCCTGGCGTTACCCAACTTAATCGCCTTGCAGCACATCCCCCTTTCGCCAGCTGGCGTAAT
AGCGAAGAGGCCCGCACCGATCGCCCTTCCCAACAGTTGCGCAGCCTATACGTACGGCAGTTTAAGGTTT
ACACCTATAAAAGAGAGAGCCGTTATCGTCTGTTTGTGGATGTACAGAGTGATATTATTGACACGCCGGG
GCGACGGATGGTGATCCCCCTGGCCAGTGCACGTCTGCTGTCAGATAAAGTCTCCCGTGAACTTTACCCG
GTGGTGCATATCGGGGATGAAAGCTGGCGCATGATGACCACCGATATGGCCAGTGTGCCGGTCTCCGTTA
TCGGGGAAGAAGTGGCTGATCTCAGCCACCGCGAAAATGACATCAAAAACGCCATTAACCTGATGTTCTG
GGGAATATAAATGTCAGGCATGAGATTATCAAAAAGGATCTTCACCTAGATCCTTTTCACGTAGAAAGCC
AGTCCGCAGAAACGGTGCTGACCCCGGATGAATGTCAGCTACTGGGCTATCTGGACAAGGGAAAACGCAA
GCGCAAAGAGAAAGCAGGTAGCTTGCAGTGGGCTTACATGGCGATAGCTAGACTGGGCGGTTTTATGGAC
AGCAAGCGAACCGGAATTGCCAGCTGGGGCGCCCTCTGGTAAGGTTGGGAAGCCCTGCAAAGTAAACTGG
ATGGCTTTCTTGCCGCCAAGGATCTGATGGCGCAGGGGATCAAGCTCTGATCAAGAGACAGGATGAGGAT
CGTTTCGCATGATTGAACAAGATGGATTGCACGCAGGTTCTCCGGCCGCTTGGGTGGAGAGGCTATTCGG
CTATGACTGGGCACAACAGACAATCGGCTGCTCTGATGCCGCCGTGTTCCGGCTGTCAGCGCAGGGGCGC
CCGGTTCTTTTTGTCAAGACCGACCTGTCCGGTGCCCTGAATGAACTGCAAGACGAGGCAGCGCGGCTAT
CGTGGCTGGCCACGACGGGCGTTCCTTGCGCAGCTGTGCTCGACGTTGTCACTGAAGCGGGAAGGGACTG
GCTGCTATTGGGCGAAGTGCCGGGGCAGGATCTCCTGTCATCTCACCTTGCTCCTGCCGAGAAAGTATCC
ATCATGGCTGATGCAATGCGGCGGCTGCATACGCTTGATCCGGCTACCTGCCCATTCGACCACCAAGCGA
AACATCGCATCGAGCGAGCACGTACTCGGATGGAAGCCGGTCTTGTCGATCAGGATGATCTGGACGAAGA
GCATCAGGGGCTCGCGCCAGCCGAACTGTTCGCCAGGCTCAAGGCGAGCATGCCCGACGGCGAGGATCTC
GTCGTGACCCATGGCGATGCCTGCTTGCCGAATATCATGGTGGAAAATGGCCGCTTTTCTGGATTCATCG
ACTGTGGCCGGCTGGGTGTGGCGGACCGCTATCAGGACATAGCGTTGGCTACCCGTGATATTGCTGAAGA
GCTTGGCGGCGAATGGGCTGACCGCTTCCTCGTGCTTTACGGTATCGCCGCTCCCGATTCGCAGCGCATC
GCCTTCTATCGCCTTCTTGACGAGTTCTTCTGAATTATTAACGCTTACAATTTCCTGATGCGGTATTTTC
TCCTTACGCATCTGTGCGGTATTTCACACCGCATCAGGTGGCACTTTTCGGGGAAATGTGCGCGGAACCC
CTATTTGTTTATTTTTCTAAATACATTCAAATATGTATCCGCTCATGAGATTATCAAAAAGGATCTTCAC
CTAGATCCTTTTAAATTAAAAATGAAGTTTTAAATCAATCTAAAGTATATATGAGTAAACTTGGTCTGAC
AGTTACCAATGCTTAATCAGTGAGGCACCTATCTCAGCGATCTGTCTATTTCGTTCATCCATAGTTGCCT
GACTCCCCGTCGTGTAGATAACTACGATACGGGAGGGCTTACCATCTGGCCCCAGTGCTGCAATGATACC
GCGAGACCCACGCTCACCGGCTCCAGATTTATCAGCAATAAACCAGCCAGCCGGAAGGGCCGAGCGCAGA
AGTGGTCCTGCAACTTTATCCGCCTCCATCCAGTCTATTAATTGTTGCCGGGAAGCTAGAGTAAGTAGTT
CGCCAGTTAATAGTTTGCGCAACGTTGTTGCCATTGCTACAGGCATCGTGGTGTCACGCTCGTCGTTTGG
TATGGCTTCATTCAGCTCCGGTTCCCAACGATCAAGGCGAGTTACATGATCCCCCATGTTGTGCAAAAAA
GCGGTTAGCTCCTTCGGTCCTCCGATCGTTGTCAGAAGTAAGTTGGCCGCAGTGTTATCACTCATGGTTA
TGGCAGCACTGCATAATTCTCTTACTGTCATGCCATCCGTAAGATGCTTTTCTGTGACTGGTGAGTACTC
AACCAAGTCATTCTGAGAATAGTGTATGCGGCGACCGAGTTGCTCTTGCCCGGCGTCAATACGGGATAAT
ACCGCGCCACATAGCAGAACTTTAAAAGTGCTCATCATTGGAAAACGTTCTTCGGGGCGAAAACTCTCAA
GGATCTTACCGCTGTTGAGATCCAGTTCGATGTAACCCACTCGTGCACCCAACTGATCTTCAGCATCTTT
TACTTTCACCAGCGTTTCTGGGTGAGCAAAAACAGGAAGGCAAAATGCCGCAAAAAAGGGAATAAGGGCG
ACACGGAAATGTTGAATACTCATACTCTTCCTTTTTCAATATTATTGAAGCATTTATCAGGGTTATTGTC
TCATGACCAAAATCCCTTAACGTGAGTTTTCGTTCCACTGAGCGTCAGACCCCGTAGAAAAGATCAAAGG
ATCTTCTTGAGATCCTTTTTTTCTGCGCGTAATCTGCTGCTTGCAAACAAAAAAACCACCGCTACCAGCG
GTGGTTTGTTTGCCGGATCAAGAGCTACCAACTCTTTTTCCGAAGGTAACTGGCTTCAGCAGAGCGCAGA
TACCAAATACTGTTCTTCTAGTGTAGCCGTAGTTAGGCCACCACTTCAAGAACTCTGTAGCACCGCCTAC
ATACCTCGCTCTGCTAATCCTGTTACCAGTGGCTGCTGCCAGTGGCGATAAGTCGTGTCTTACCGGGTTG
GACTCAAGACGATAGTTACCGGATAAGGCGCAGCGGTCGGGCTGAACGGGGGGTTCGTGCACACAGCCCA
GCTTGGAGCGAACGACCTACACCGAACTGAGATACCTACAGCGTGAGCTATGAGAAAGCGCCACGCTTCC
CGAAGGGAGAAAGGCGGACAGGTATCCGGTAAGCGGCAGGGTCGGAACAGGAGAGCGCACGAGGGAGCTT
CCAGGGGGAAACGCCTGGTATCTTTATAGTCCTGTCGGGTTTCGCCACCTCTGACTTGAGCGTCGATTTT
TGTGATGCTCGTCAGGGGGGCGGAGCCTATGGAAAAACGCCAGCAACGCGGCCTTTTTACGGTTCCTGGC
CTTTTGCTGGCCTTTTGCTCACATGTTCTTTCCTGCGTTATCCCCTGATTCTGTGGATAACCGTATTACC
GCCTTTGAGTGAGCTGATACCGCTCGCCGCAGCCGAACGACCGAGCGCAGCGAGTCAGTGAGCGAGGAAG
CGGAAG
Features (pLannotate 1.2.2; 35 found; start..end, strand, type, name):
      2..94      +  CDS            lacI (fragment): lac repressor; lacI; The lac repressor binds to the lac operator to inhibit transcription in E. coli. This inhibition can be relieved by adding lactose or isopropyl-β-D-thiogalactopyranoside (IPTG).
    107..128     +  protein_bind   CAP binding site: CAP binding activates transcription in the presence of cAMP. E. coli catabolite activator protein
    143..173     +  promoter       lac promoter: promoter for the E. coli lac operon
    177..199     +  protein_bind   lac operator (fragment): The lac repressor binds to the lac operator to inhibit transcription in E. coli. This inhibition can be relieved by adding lactose or isopropyl-β-D-thiogalactopyranoside (IPTG). lac repressor encoded by lacI
    242..260     +  promoter       T3 promoter: promoter for bacteriophage T3 RNA polymerase
    295..1098    +  misc_feature   HA-L: left homology arm from the adeno-associated virus integration site (AAVS1) within intron 1 of the human PPP1R12C gene
   1129..1210    -  polyA_signal   SV40 poly(A) signal: SV40 polyadenylation signal
   1233..1316    -  CDS            large T antigen (fragment): large T antigen from SV40 (simian virus 40)
   1327..2073    -  CDS            Tet-On® 3G: modified rtTA protein that binds tightly to promoters containing the tet operator in the presence of doxycycline
   2092..2602    -  promoter       hPGK promoter: human phosphoglycerate kinase 1 promoter
   2622..2670    +  polyA_signal   poly(A) signal: synthetic polyadenylation signal
   2684..2775    +  misc_feature   pause site: RNA polymerase II transcriptional pause signal from the human α2 globin gene
   2779..3146    +  promoter       TRE3GS promoter: 3rd-generation Tet-responsive promoter that can be activated by binding of Tet-On® 3G, modified to eliminate binding sites for endogenous mammalian transcription factors
   3181..3246    +  CDS            3xFLAG: three tandem FLAG® epitope tags, followed by an enterokinase cleavage site
   3265..4194    +  CDS            Rluc: luciferase from the anthozoan coelenterate Renilla reniformis (sea pansy)
   4222..4246    +  protein_bind   attB1: mutant version of attB; recombination site for the Gateway® BP reaction BP Clonase™
   4267..4389    +  CDS            HBB (fragment): HBB_MESBR - Experimental evidence at protein level: Swiss-Prot protein existence level 1. Involved in oxygen transport from the lung to the various peripheral tissues. From Mesocricetus brandti (Brandt's hamster) (Turkish hamster).
   4391..4723    +  CDS            HBB (fragment): HBB_HAPGR - Experimental evidence at protein level: Swiss-Prot protein existence level 1. Involved in oxygen transport from the lung to the various peripheral tissues. From Hapalemur griseus (Gray gentle lemur) (Eastern lesser bamboo lemur).
   5366..5488    +  CDS            HBB: HBB_COLGU - Experimental evidence at transcript level: Swiss-Prot protein existence level 2. Involved in oxygen transport from the lung to the various peripheral tissues. From Colobus guereza (Mantled guereza) (Eastern black-and-white colobus monkey).
   5543..5626    +  CDS            large T antigen (fragment): large T antigen from SV40 (simian virus 40)
   5649..5730    +  polyA_signal   SV40 poly(A) signal: SV40 polyadenylation signal
   5752..6262    +  promoter       hPGK promoter: human phosphoglycerate kinase 1 promoter
   6284..6883    +  CDS            PuroR: puromycin N-acetyltransferase; pac from Streptomyces alboniger; confers resistance to puromycin
   6890..7114    +  polyA_signal   bGH poly(A) signal: bovine growth hormone polyadenylation signal
   7128..7964    +  misc_feature   HA-R: right homology arm from the adeno-associated virus integration site (AAVS1) within intron 1 of the human PPP1R12C gene
   7999..8017    -  promoter       T7 promoter: promoter for bacteriophage T7 RNA polymerase
   8020..8167    +  CDS            lacZα (fragment): LacZα fragment of β-galactosidase; lacZ fragment
   8177..8480    +  CDS            ccdB (fragment): CcdB, a bacterial toxin that poisons DNA gyrase; ccdB; Plasmids containing the ccdB gene cannot be propagated in standard E. coli strains.
   8528..8797    +  CDS            tnpA (fragment): TN5P_ECOLX - Also known as tnp. Experimental evidence at protein level: Swiss-Prot protein existence level 1. Mediates transposition of transposon Tn5 by a 'cut and paste' mechanism. First, the monomeric transposase binds the 19 bp inverted DNA repeats flanking the transposon. Then, dimerization of the DNA- bound transposase creates a synaptic DNA complex. After nicking of the first DNA strand, excision of the transposon proceeds through a series of intermediates. The transposase then mediates the insertion of the transposon at a new site by strand transfer. The activity of the wild- type tran
   8829..9623    +  CDS            NeoR/KanR: aminoglycoside phosphotransferase from Tn5; aph(3')-II (or nptII); confers resistance to neomycin, kanamycin, and G418 (Geneticin®)
   9644..9694    -  misc_feature   bom (fragment): basis of mobility region from pBR322
   9721..9780    +  promoter       AmpR promoter (fragment): bla
   9873..10733   -  CDS            AmpR: β-lactamase; bla; confers resistance to ampicillin, carbenicillin, and related antibiotics
  10734..10786   -  promoter       AmpR promoter (fragment): bla
  10857..11445   +  rep_origin     ori: high-copy-number ColE1/pMB1/pBR322/pUC origin of replication
