[The description below was written by a language model from this plasmid's Addgene catalogue record and pLannotate feature annotations shown in this document.]
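Description:
AAVS1-TetOn-3XFLAG-renilla-beta-globin-PTC39-AAVS1 is a roughly 11.6 kb homology-directed repair donor plasmid on a pBluescript-type backbone. It is designed to place a doxycycline-inducible nonsense-mediated decay (NMD) reporter at the human AAVS1 safe-harbour locus (intron 1 of PPP1R12C) after CRISPR cleavage. It is propagated in E. coli through a high-copy ColE1/pUC origin with ampicillin selection. The backbone comes from an earlier AAVS1 Tet-On OsTIR1 donor, in which the OsTIR1 coding sequence was replaced by the reporter.

Between the left and right AAVS1 homology arms sit three expression units. An hPGK promoter on the reverse strand drives the Tet-On 3G transactivator, terminated by an SV40 poly(A) signal. A synthetic poly(A) signal and a transcriptional pause site insulate the downstream TRE3GS promoter, which Tet-On 3G activates in the presence of doxycycline. That promoter expresses N-terminally 3xFLAG-tagged Renilla luciferase, followed by beta-globin sequence carrying a premature termination codon at position 39 and an SV40 poly(A) signal. The globin coding matches are annotated as separate fragments with gaps between them, consistent with retained introns, which NMD normally requires to recognise a premature stop; the record does not state this explicitly. A second hPGK promoter drives puromycin resistance with a bGH poly(A) signal for selecting integrants.

A NeoR/KanR gene lies outside the homology arms, beside fragments of ccdB, lacZα and Tn5 transposase, with no mammalian promoter annotated, so the listed G418 marker would not be expected to co-integrate by HDR. The resulting stable lines provide an inducible NMD-sensitive reporter that can be read out by luciferase activity, FLAG detection or transcript level.
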