Addgene plasmid #184398: AAVS1-TetOn-3XFLAG-renilla-beta-globin-PTC39-AAVS1
Purpose: Donor plasmid for stable integration of Renilla luciferase NMD(+) PTC39 reporter at AAVS1
Depositing lab: Robert Bradley. Publication: Nonsense-mediated mRNA decay uses complementary mechanisms to suppress mRNA and protein accumulation. Udy DB, Bradley RK. Life Sci Alliance. 2021 Dec 8;5(3). pii: 5/3/e202101217. doi: 10.26508/lsa.202101217. Print 2022 Mar. PubMed 34880103.
Backbone
  Vector backbone: pBluescript
  Backbone size w/o insert (bp): 9318
  Total vector size (bp): 11632
  Vector type: Mammalian Expression, CRISPR ; Donor plasmid for HDR
  Selectable markers: Neomycin (select with G418), Puromycin
Growth in bacteria
  Bacterial resistance: Ampicillin, 100 μg/mL
  Growth temperature: 37°C
  Growth strain: NEB Stable
  Copy number: High Copy
Gene/Insert
  Gene/Insert name: Renilla luciferase beta-globin-PTC39 (alt name: Renilla luciferase NMD(+) reporter)
  Species: H. sapiens (human), M. musculus (mouse); Renilla reniformis
  Insert size (bp): 2314
  Mutation: PTC in beta-globin at amino acid position 39
  Promoter: Tet-On 3G
  Tag / fusion protein: 3X FLAG (N terminal on insert)
  Cloning method: Restriction Enzyme; 5′ cloning site MluI (destroyed during cloning); 3′ cloning site BglII (destroyed during cloning)
  Sequencing primers: 5′ AGTGCAGGTGCCAGAACATT; 3′ CAGCTCCTGGGCAATATGAT
Resource information
  A portion of this plasmid was derived from a plasmid made by: The 3X-FLAG Renilla luciferase beta-globin-PTC39 insert sequence is from a transient transfection plasmid from this same study (Addgene catalog # 184394, published in PMID: 34880103).
Terms and licenses: Academic/Nonprofit Terms; Industry Terms: Not Available to Industry
Depositor comments: The backbone is from a plasmid from Masato Kanemaki’s lab (Addgene catalog # 72835, published in PMID: 27052166). The 3X-FLAG Renilla luciferase beta-globin-PTC39 insert sequence replaces the OsTIR1 sequence in that plasmid. Additional cloning details are available in Udy et al., 2021 (PMID: 34880103).
How to cite: AAVS1-TetOn-3XFLAG-renilla-beta-globin-PTC39-AAVS1 was a gift from Robert Bradley (Addgene plasmid # 184398 ; http://n2t.net/addgene:184398 ; RRID:Addgene_184398)
