>Addgene plasmid #184398 | AAVS1-TetOn-3XFLAG-renilla-beta-globin-PTC39-AAVS1 | depositor partial sequence | sequence record 357601 | Sequencing primer: CAGCTCCTGGGCAATATGAT
GCTGCACAGGCTGCCTTCCAGAAGGTGGTGGCTGGAGTGGCCACTGCCCTGGCCCACAAGTATCACTAAA
AGGGTGGGCGCGCCGACCCAGCTTTCTTGTTCTGCAGCATATGTCTAGAGGATCATAATCAGCCATACCA
CATTTGTAGAGGTTTTACTTGCTTTAAAAAACCTCCCACACCTCCCCCTGAACCTGAAACATAAAATGAA
TGCAATTGTTGTTGTTAACTTGTTTATTGCAGCTTATAATGGTTACAAATAAAGCAATAGCATCACAAAT
TTCACAAATAAAGCATTTTTTTCACTGCCGACGTCAGGTGGCACTTTTCGGGGTTGGGGTTGCGCCTTTT
CCAAGGCAGCCCTGGGTTTGCGCAGGGACGCGGCTGCTCTGGGCGTGGTTCCGGGAAACGCAGCGGCGCC
GACCCTGGGTCTCGCACATTCTTCACGTCCGTTCGCAGCGTCACCCGGATCTTCGCCGCTACCCTTGTGG
GCCCCCCGGCGACGCTTCCTGCTCCGCCCCTAAGTCGGGAAGGTTCCTTGCGGTTCGCGGCGTGCCGGAC
GTGACAAACGGAAGCCGCACGTCTCACTAGTACCCTCGCAGACGGACAGCGCCAGGGAGCAATGGCAGCG
CGCCGACCGCGATGGGCTGTGGCCAATAGCGGCTGCTCAGCAGGGCGCGCCGAGAG
