>Addgene plasmid #184398 | AAVS1-TetOn-3XFLAG-renilla-beta-globin-PTC39-AAVS1 | depositor partial sequence | sequence record 357602 | Sequencing primer: AGTGCAGGTGCCAGAACATT
AGTTTACTCCCTATCAGTGATAGAGAACGTATGCAGACTTTACTCCCTATCAGTGATAGAGAACGTATAA
GGAGTTTACTCCCTATCAGTGATAGAGAACGTATGACCAGTTTACTCCCTATCAGTGATAGAGAACGTAT
CTACAGTTTACTCCCTATCAGTGATAGAGAACGTATATCCAGTTTACTCCCTATCAGTGATAGAGAACGT
ATAAGCTTTGCTTATGTAAACCAGGGCGCCTATAAAAGAGTGCTGATTTTTTGAGTAAACTTCAATTCCA
CAACACTTTTGTCTTATACCAACTTTCCGTACCACTTCCTACCCTCGTAAAGAATTCGCGGCCGCAACCG
TCAGAATTAACCATGGACTACAAAGACCATGACGGTGATTATAAAGATCATGACATCGATTACAAGGATG
ACGATGACAAGCTTGCGGCCGCGAATTCAACTTCGAAAGTTTATGATCCAGAACAAAGGAAACGGATGAT
AACTGGTCCGCAGTGGTGGGCCAGATGTAAACAAATGAATGTTCTTGATTCATTTATTAATTATTATGAT
TCAGAAAAACATGCAGAAAATGCTGTTATTTTTTTACATGGTAACGCGGCCTCTTCTTATTTATGGCGAC
ATGTTGTGCCACATATTGAGCCAGTAGCGCGGTGTATTATACCAGACCTTATTGGTATGGGCAAATCAGG
CAAATCTGGTAATGGTTCTTATAGGTTACTTGATCATTACAAATATCTTACTGCATGGTTTGAACTTC
